Addgene plasmid #129320: pN1-NLS-pHlu
Purpose: pH measurement, nucleus
Depositing lab: Yasushi Okada. Publication: Live cell imaging of metabolic heterogeneity by quantitative fluorescent ATP indicator protein, QUEEN-37C. Yaginuma H, Okada Y. bioRxiv 2021.10.08.463131 10.1101/2021.10.08.463131.
Backbone
  Vector backbone: pN1
  Vector type: Mammalian Expression
Growth in bacteria
  Bacterial resistance: Kanamycin, 50 μg/mL
  Growth temperature: 37°C
  Growth strain: DH5alpha
  Copy number: High Copy
Gene/Insert
  Gene/Insert name: pHluorin (from H. Imamura)
  Species: Synthetic
  Cloning method: Restriction Enzyme; 5′ cloning site Unknown (unknown if destroyed)
Terms and licenses: Academic/Nonprofit Terms; Industry Terms: Not Available to Industry
Depositor comments: Depositor Adm #1067 . Please visit https://www.biorxiv.org/content/10.1101/2021.10.08.463131v1 for bioRxiv preprint.
How to cite: pN1-NLS-pHlu was a gift from Yasushi Okada (Addgene plasmid # 129320 ; http://n2t.net/addgene:129320 ; RRID:Addgene_129320)
