[The description below was written by a language model from this plasmid's Addgene catalogue record and pLannotate feature annotations shown in this document.]
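Description:
pN1-NLS-pHlu is a mammalian expression plasmid on the pN1 backbone that produces a nuclear-targeted version of the pH-sensitive fluorescent protein pHluorin, intended for measuring pH in the nucleus of living cells. Transcription is driven by the human cytomegalovirus immediate early enhancer and promoter. The annotated open reading frame is ratiometric pHluorin, an Aequorea victoria GFP derivative whose excitation properties shift with pH, so that a ratio of signals can be read out as a pH value largely independent of expression level. Immediately downstream lies a short fragment annotated as SV40 large T antigen. Given the construct name, this most plausibly supplies the nuclear localisation signal, placed at the C-terminal side of the reporter, although the record does not explicitly describe its arrangement or copy number. An SV40 polyadenylation signal terminates the transcript.

The plasmid is propagated in E. coli through a high-copy ColE1/pUC-type origin and selected with kanamycin. The resistance cassette is the dual-purpose arrangement typical of this vector family: the Tn5 aminoglycoside phosphotransferase (NeoR/KanR) sits behind both a bacterial bla promoter and the SV40 enhancer/early promoter and is followed by the HSV TK polyadenylation signal, so the same gene can confer kanamycin resistance in bacteria and G418 resistance in mammalian cells for stable line selection. An f1 phage origin is also present. The short ble and bGH poly(A) fragments in the table appear to be backbone remnants rather than functional elements. The construct was deposited alongside work on quantitative fluorescent ATP indicators for live-cell imaging, though the record does not state its specific role in that work beyond nuclear pH measurement.
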