Features (pLannotate 1.2.2; 14 found; start..end, strand, type, name):
      1..304     +  enhancer       CMV enhancer: human cytomegalovirus immediate early enhancer
    305..508     +  promoter       CMV promoter: human cytomegalovirus (CMV) immediate early promoter
    591..1301    +  CDS            pHluorin, ratiometric: pHluorin, ratiometric is a multistate long stokes shift fluorescent protein published in 1998, derived from Aequorea victoria.
   1320..1403    +  CDS            large T antigen (fragment): large T antigen from SV40 (simian virus 40)
   1426..1547    +  polyA_signal   SV40 poly(A) signal: SV40 polyadenylation signal
   1581..2009    -  rep_origin     f1 ori (sequence partly withheld): f1 bacteriophage origin of replication; arrow indicates direction of (+) strand synthesis
   2036..2140    +  promoter       AmpR promoter: bla
   2142..2499    +  promoter       SV40 promoter: SV40 enhancer and early promoter
   2534..3328    +  CDS            NeoR/KanR: aminoglycoside phosphotransferase from Tn5; aph(3')-II (or nptII); confers resistance to neomycin, kanamycin, and G418 (Geneticin®)
   3349..3501    +  CDS            ble (fragment): BLE_KLEPN - Experimental evidence at protein level: Swiss-Prot protein existence level 1. Binding protein with a strong affinity to the bleomycin family of antibiotics. Binds to CL990; an antimitotic-antibiotic compound. From Klebsiella pneumoniae.
   3560..3607    +  polyA_signal   HSV TK poly(A) signal: herpes simplex virus thymidine kinase polyadenylation signal (Cole and Stacy, 1985)
   3698..3714    -  polyA_signal   bGH poly(A) signal (fragment): bovine growth hormone polyadenylation signal
   3936..4524    +  rep_origin     ori: high-copy-number ColE1/pMB1/pBR322/pUC origin of replication
   4639..4698    +  enhancer       CMV enhancer (fragment): human cytomegalovirus immediate early enhancer
>Addgene plasmid #129320 | pN1-NLS-pHlu | addgene full sequence | sequence record 260949 | Addgene NGS Result
CGTTACATAACTTACGGTAAATGGCCCGCCTGGCTGACCGCCCAACGACCCCCGCCCATTGACGTCAATA
ATGACGTATGTTCCCATAGTAACGCCAATAGGGACTTTCCATTGACGTCAATGGGTGGAGTATTTACGGT
AAACTGCCCACTTGGCAGTACATCAAGTGTATCATATGCCAAGTACGCCCCCTATTGACGTCAATGACGG
TAAATGGCCCGCCTGGCATTATGCCCAGTACATGACCTTATGGGACTTTCCTACTTGGCAGTACATCTAC
GTATTAGTCATCGCTATTACCATGGTGATGCGGTTTTGGCAGTACATCAATGGGCGTGGATAGCGGTTTG
ACTCACGGGGATTTCCAAGTCTCCACCCCATTGACGTCAATGGGAGTTTGTTTTGGCACCAAAATCAACG
GGACTTTCCAAAATGTCGTAACAACTCCGCCCCATTGACGCAAATGGGCGGTAGGCGTGTACGGTGGGAG
GTCTATATAAGCAGAGCTGGTTTAGTGAACCGTCAGATCCGCTAGCACCATGGCGCCGAAAAAAAAACGC
AAAGTGGATCCACCGGTCGCCACCATGGTGAGCAAGGGTGAAGAGCTGTTTACCGGCGTGGTGCCGATTC
TGGTGGAACTGGATGGTGACGTGAACGGCCACAAATTCAGCGTGTCCGGCGAAGGCGAGGGCGATGCCAC
CTATGGTAAACTGACCCTGAAGTTTATCTGCACCACCGGCAAGCTGCCAGTGCCATGGCCAACCCTGGTG
ACCACCTTTAGCTATGGCGTGCAGTGTTTCTCCCGCTACCCCGATCACATGAAACGTCATGACTTTTTCA
AGAGCGCCATGCCAGAAGGTTATGTGCAGGAGCGCACCATTTTCTTTAAAGATGACGGCAATTACAAGAC
CCGTGCGGAAGTGAAATTTGAGGGCGATACCCTGGTGAACCGCATTGAACTGAAAGGCATCGACTTCAAG
GATGACGGTAATATTCTGGGCCACAAGCTGGAATATAACTACAATGAGCATCTGGTGTATATCATGGCAG
ATAAACAGAAGAACGGCACCAAAGCTATTTTCCAGGTGCACCATAATATCGAGGATGGCGGTGTGCAGCT
GGCAGACCATTATCAGCAGAACACCCCTATTGGCGATGGCCCTGTGCTGCTGCCGGACAATCACTACCTG
CATACCCAGTCTGCTCTGAGTAAAGATCCGAACGAAAAGCGCGACCACATGGTGCTGCTGGAGTTTGTGA
CCGCCGCGGGTATCACCCATGGCATGGACGAGCTGTACAAATGAGCGGCCGCGACTCTAGATCATAATCA
GCCATACCACATTTGTAGAGGTTTTACTTGCTTTAAAAAACCTCCCACACCTCCCCCTGAACCTGAAACA
TAAAATGAATGCAATTGTTGTTGTTAACTTGTTTATTGCAGCTTATAATGGTTACAAATAAAGCAATAGC
ATCACAAATTTCACAAATAAAGCATTTTTTTCACTGCATTCTAGTTGTGGTTTGTCCAAACTCATCAATG
TATCTTAAGGCGTAAATTGTAAGCGTTAATATTTTGTTAAAATTCGCGTTAAATTTTTGTTAAATCAGCT
CATTTTTTAACCAATAGGCCGAAATCGGCAAAATCCCTTATAAATCAAAAGAATAGACCGAGATAGGGT
[37 nt withheld, positions 1680-1716]
AAAGAACGTGGACTCCAACGTCAAAGG
[49 nt withheld, positions 1744-1792]
T
[91 nt withheld, positions 1794-1884]
G
[124 nt withheld, positions 1886-2009]
CAGGTGGCACTTTTCGGGGAAATGTGCGCGGAACCCCTATTTGTTTATTTTTCTAAATACATTCAAATAT
GTATCCGCTCATGAGACAATAACCCTGATAAATGCTTCAATAATATTGAAAAAGGAAGAGTCCTGAGGCG
GAAAGAACCAGCTGTGGAATGTGTGTCAGTTAGGGTGTGGAAAGTCCCCAGGCTCCCCAGCAGGCAGAAG
TATGCAAAGCATGCATCTCAATTAGTCAGCAACCAGGTGTGGAAAGTCCCCAGGCTCCCCAGCAGGCAGA
AGTATGCAAAGCATGCATCTCAATTAGTCAGCAACCATAGTCCCGCCCCTAACTCCGCCCATCCCGCCCC
TAACTCCGCCCAGTTCCGCCCATTCTCCGCCCCATGGCTGACTAATTTTTTTTATTTATGCAGAGGCCGA
GGCCGCCTCGGCCTCTGAGCTATTCCAGAAGTAGTGAGGAGGCTTTTTTGGAGGCCTAGGCTTTTGCAAA
GATCGATCAAGAGACAGGATGAGGATCGTTTCGCATGATTGAACAAGATGGATTGCACGCAGGTTCTCCG
GCCGCTTGGGTGGAGAGGCTATTCGGCTATGACTGGGCACAACAGACAATCGGCTGCTCTGATGCCGCCG
TGTTCCGGCTGTCAGCGCAGGGGCGCCCGGTTCTTTTTGTCAAGACCGACCTGTCCGGTGCCCTGAATGA
ACTGCAAGACGAGGCAGCGCGGCTATCGTGGCTGGCCACGACGGGCGTTCCTTGCGCAGCTGTGCTCGAC
GTTGTCACTGAAGCGGGAAGGGACTGGCTGCTATTGGGCGAAGTGCCGGGGCAGGATCTCCTGTCATCTC
ACCTTGCTCCTGCCGAGAAAGTATCCATCATGGCTGATGCAATGCGGCGGCTGCATACGCTTGATCCGGC
TACCTGCCCATTCGACCACCAAGCGAAACATCGCATCGAGCGAGCACGTACTCGGATGGAAGCCGGTCTT
GTCGATCAGGATGATCTGGACGAAGAGCATCAGGGGCTCGCGCCAGCCGAACTGTTCGCCAGGCTCAAGG
CGAGCATGCCCGACGGCGAGGATCTCGTCGTGACCCATGGCGATGCCTGCTTGCCGAATATCATGGTGGA
AAATGGCCGCTTTTCTGGATTCATCGACTGTGGCCGGCTGGGTGTGGCGGACCGCTATCAGGACATAGCG
TTGGCTACCCGTGATATTGCTGAAGAGCTTGGCGGCGAATGGGCTGACCGCTTCCTCGTGCTTTACGGTA
TCGCCGCTCCCGATTCGCAGCGCATCGCCTTCTATCGCCTTCTTGACGAGTTCTTCTGAGCGGGACTCTG
GGGTTCGAAATGACCGACCAAGCGACGCCCAACCTGCCATCACGAGATTTCGATTCCACCGCCGCCTTCT
ATGAAAGGTTGGGCTTCGGAATCGTTTTCCGGGACGCCGGCTGGATGATCCTCCAGCGCGGGGATCTCAT
GCTGGAGTTCTTCGCCCACCCTAGGGGGAGGCTAACTGAAACACGGAAGGAGACAATACCGGAAGGAACC
CGCGCTATGACGGCAATAAAAAGACAGAATAAAACGCACGGTGTTGGGTCGTTTGTTCATAAACGCGGGG
TTCGGTCCCAGGGCTGGCACTCTGTCGATACCCCACCGAGACCCCATTGGGGCCAATACGCCCGCGTTTC
TTCCTTTTCCCCACCCCACCCCCCAAGTTCGGGTGAAGGCCCAGGGCTCGCAGCCAACGTCGGGGCGGCA
GGCCCTGCCATAGCCTCAGGTTACTCATATATACTTTAGATTGATTTAAAACTTCATTTTTAATTTAAAA
GGATCTAGGTGAAGATCCTTTTTGATAATCTCATGACCAAAATCCCTTAACGTGAGTTTTCGTTCCACTG
AGCGTCAGACCCCGTAGAAAAGATCAAAGGATCTTCTTGAGATCCTTTTTTTCTGCGCGTAATCTGCTGC
TTGCAAACAAAAAAACCACCGCTACCAGCGGTGGTTTGTTTGCCGGATCAAGAGCTACCAACTCTTTTTC
CGAAGGTAACTGGCTTCAGCAGAGCGCAGATACCAAATACTGTTCTTCTAGTGTAGCCGTAGTTAGGCCA
CCACTTCAAGAACTCTGTAGCACCGCCTACATACCTCGCTCTGCTAATCCTGTTACCAGTGGCTGCTGCC
AGTGGCGATAAGTCGTGTCTTACCGGGTTGGACTCAAGACGATAGTTACCGGATAAGGCGCAGCGGTCGG
GCTGAACGGGGGGTTCGTGCACACAGCCCAGCTTGGAGCGAACGACCTACACCGAACTGAGATACCTACA
GCGTGAGCTATGAGAAAGCGCCACGCTTCCCGAAGGGAGAAAGGCGGACAGGTATCCGGTAAGCGGCAGG
GTCGGAACAGGAGAGCGCACGAGGGAGCTTCCAGGGGGAAACGCCTGGTATCTTTATAGTCCTGTCGGGT
TTCGCCACCTCTGACTTGAGCGTCGATTTTTGTGATGCTCGTCAGGGGGGCGGAGCCTATGGAAAAACGC
CAGCAACGCGGCCTTTTTACGGTTCCTGGCCTTTTGCTGGCCTTTTGCTCACATGTTCTTTCCTGCGTTA
TCCCCTGATTCTGTGGATAACCGTATTACCGCCATGCATTAGTTATTAATAGTAATCAATTACGGGGTCA
TTAGTTCATAGCCCATATATGGAGTTCCG
